Addgene plasmid #182567: FnR9-10
Purpose: Human fibronectin fragment, type-III repeats 9-10, R1379A mutant
Depositing lab: Timothy Springer. Depositing organization: Boston Children's Hospital. Publication: Dynamics of integrin alpha5beta1, fibronectin, and their complex reveal sites of interaction and conformational change. Su Y, Iacob RE, Li J, Engen JR, Springer TA. J Biol Chem. 2022 Sep;298(9):102323. doi: 10.1016/j.jbc.2022.102323. Epub 2022 Aug 2. PubMed 35931112.
Backbone
  Vector backbone: pET21
  Vector type: Bacterial Expression
Growth in bacteria
  Bacterial resistance: Ampicillin, 100 μg/mL
  Growth temperature: 37°C
  Growth strain: DH5alpha
  Copy number: Low Copy
Gene/Insert
  Gene/Insert name: Human fibronectin fragment, type-III repeats 9-10 (alt name: FnR9-10)
  Species: H. sapiens (human)
  Insert size (bp): 612
  Mutation: R1379A
  Tag / fusion protein: His (N terminal on insert); TEV cleavage site after His tag (N terminal on insert)
  Cloning method: Gibson Cloning
  Sequencing primers: 5′ T7 Promoter; 3′ T7 Terminator
Terms and licenses: Academic/Nonprofit Terms; Industry Terms: Not Available to Industry
How to cite: FnR9-10 was a gift from Timothy Springer (Addgene plasmid # 182567 ; http://n2t.net/addgene:182567 ; RRID:Addgene_182567)
