[The description below was written by a language model from this plasmid's Addgene catalogue record and pLannotate feature annotations shown in this document.]
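Description:
FnR9-10 is a bacterial expression plasmid built on a pET21 backbone for producing a fragment of human fibronectin in E. coli. It replicates from a ColE1/pMB1-type origin that is accompanied by the rop gene and the bom region of pBR322, consistent with its listing as a low-copy plasmid, and it is selected with ampicillin through the β-lactamase (AmpR) gene and its own promoter. The annotation also picks up several tetracycline-resistance gene fragments and a tet promoter. These appear to be non-functional pBR322-derived remnants of the backbone rather than a usable second marker.

The payload is a 612 bp insert encoding fibronectin type-III repeats 9 and 10, carrying the R1379A substitution. The annotated FN1 fragment lies downstream of a T7 promoter, a lac operator and the phage T7 gene 10 ribosome binding site, and is followed by a T7 terminator. A plasmid-borne lacI gene supplies the repressor, so transcription depends on T7 RNA polymerase from the host and is induced with IPTG or lactose. According to the catalogue entry, the protein carries an N-terminal His tag followed by a TEV protease cleavage site, which allows affinity purification and subsequent tag removal. These short elements are not separately annotated but would fit in the gap between the RBS and the FN1 match. A short hit to a T7 gene 10B-derived solubility tag just before the terminator is only a partial match, and the record does not list it as part of the expressed protein. The associated publication concerns the dynamics and interaction sites of integrin α5β1 and fibronectin, which suggests that the plasmid supplies a recombinant mutant ligand fragment for such binding and structural studies.
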