Features (pLannotate 1.2.2; 19 found; start..end, strand, type, name):
    984..1061    -  promoter       lacI promoter: lacI
   1069..1348    -  CDS            TcR (fragment): tetracycline efflux protein; tet; confers resistance to tetracycline
   1370..1388    +  promoter       T7 promoter: promoter for bacteriophage T7 RNA polymerase
   1389..1413    +  protein_bind   lac operator: The lac repressor binds to the lac operator to inhibit transcription in E. coli. This inhibition can be relieved by adding lactose or isopropyl-β-D-thiogalactopyranoside (IPTG). lac repressor encoded by lacI
   1428..1450    +  RBS            RBS: efficient ribosome binding site from bacteriophage T7 gene 10 (Olins and Rangwala, 1989)
   1503..2063    +  CDS            FN1 (fragment): FINC_HUMAN - Also known as FN. Experimental evidence at protein level: Swiss-Prot protein existence level 1. [Anastellin]: Binds fibronectin and induces fibril formation. This fibronectin polymer, named superfibronectin, exhibits enhanced adhesive properties. Both anastellin and superfibronectin inhibit tumor growth, angiogenesis and metastasis. Anastellin activates p38 MAPK and inhibits lysophospholipid signaling. From Homo sapiens (Human).
   2076..2125    +  CDS            SET1 (fragment): solubility-enhancement tag derived from T7 phage gene 10B
   2133..2180    +  terminator     T7 terminator: transcription terminator for bacteriophage T7 RNA polymerase
   2203..2307    -  CDS            TcR (fragment): tetracycline efflux protein; tet; confers resistance to tetracycline
   2355..2383    -  promoter       tet promoter: E. coli promoter for tetracycline efflux protein gene
   2496..2600    +  promoter       AmpR promoter: bla
   2601..3461    +  CDS            AmpR: β-lactamase; bla; confers resistance to ampicillin, carbenicillin, and related antibiotics
   3632..4220    +  rep_origin     ori: high-copy-number ColE1/pMB1/pBR322/pUC origin of replication
   4406..4545    -  misc_feature   bom: basis of mobility region from pBR322
   4647..4838    -  CDS            rop: Rop protein, which maintains plasmids at low copy number; rop
   4855..5235    +  CDS            YPB1_ECOLX: Protein predicted: Swiss-Prot protein existence level 4. From Escherichia coli.
   5477..6101    -  CDS            TcR (fragment): tetracycline efflux protein; tet; confers resistance to tetracycline
   6116..6137    -  protein_bind   CAP binding site: CAP binding activates transcription in the presence of cAMP. E. coli catabolite activator protein
   6150..983     -  CDS            lacI (across the origin): lac repressor; lacI; The lac repressor binds to the lac operator to inhibit transcription in E. coli. This inhibition can be relieved by adding lactose or isopropyl-β-D-thiogalactopyranoside (IPTG).
>Addgene plasmid #182567 | FnR9-10 | addgene full sequence | sequence record 357181 | Addgene NGS Result
GTTTTTCTTTTCACCAGTGAGACGGGCAACAGCTGATTGCCCTTCACCGCCTGGCCCTGAGAGAGTTGCA
GCAAGCGGTCCACGCTGGTTTGCCCCAGCAGGCGAAAATCCTGTTTGATGGTGGTTAACGGCGGGATATA
ACATGAGCTGTCTTCGGTATCGTCGTATCCCACTACCGAGATATCCGCACCAACGCGCAGCCCGGACTCG
GTAATGGCGCGCATTGCGCCCAGCGCCATCTGATCGTTGGCAACCAGCATCGCAGTGGGAACGATGCCCT
CATTCAGCATTTGCATGGTTTGTTGAAAACCGGACATGGCACTCCAGTCGCCTTCCCGTTCCGCTATCGG
CTGAATTTGATTGCGAGTGAGATATTTATGCCAGCCAGCCAGACGCAGACGCGCCGAGACAGAACTTAAT
GGGCCCGCTAACAGCGCGATTTGCTGGTGACCCAATGCGACCAGATGCTCCACGCCCAGTCGCGTACCGT
CTTCATGGGAGAAAATAATACTGTTGATGGGTGTCTGGTCAGAGACATCAAGAAATAACGCCGGAACATT
AGTGCAGGCAGCTTCCACAGCAATGGCATCCTGGTCATCCAGCGGATAGTTAATGATCAGCCCACTGACG
CGTTGCGCGAGAAGATTGTGCACCGCCGCTTTACAGGCTTCGACGCCGCTTCGTTCTACCATCGACACCA
CCACGCTGGCACCCAGTTGATCGGCGCGAGATTTAATCGCCGCGACAATTTGCGACGGCGCGTGCAGGGC
CAGACTGGAGGTGGCAACGCCAATCAGCAACGACTGTTTGCCCGCCAGTTGTTGTGCCACGCGGTTGGGA
ATGTAATTCAGCTCCGCCATCGCCGCTTCCACTTTTTCCCGCGTTTTCGCAGAAACGTGGCTGGCCTGGT
TCACCACGCGGGAAACGGTCTGATAAGAGACACCGGCATACTCTGCGACATCGTATAACGTTACTGGTTT
CACATTCACCACCCTGAATTGACTCTCTTCCGGGCGCTATCATGCCATACCGCGAAAGGTTTTGCGCCAT
TCGATGGTGTCCGGGATCTCGACGCTCTCCCTTATGCGACTCCTGCATTAGGAAGCAGCCCAGTAGTAGG
TTGAGGCCGTTGAGCACCGCCGCCGCAAGGAATGGTGCATGCAAGGAGATGGCGCCCAACAGTCCCCCGG
CCACGGGGCCTGCCACCATACCCACGCCGAAACAAGCGCTCATGAGCCCGAAGTGGCGAGCCCGATCTTC
CCCATCGGTGATGTCGGCGATATAGGCGCCAGCAACCGCACCTGTGGCGCCGGTGATGCCGGCCACGATG
CGTCCGGCGTAGAGGATCGAGATCTCGATCCCGCGAAATTAATACGACTCACTATAGGGGAATTGTGAGC
GGATAACAATTCCCCTCTAGAAATAATTTTGTTTAACTTTAAGAAGGAGATATACATATGCACCACCACC
ACCATCATCACCATCACGAAAACTTATACTTCCAGGGTACAGGTCTTGATTCCCCAACTGGCATTGACTT
TTCTGATATTACTGCCAACTCTTTTACTGTGCACTGGATTGCTCCTCGAGCCACCATCACTGGCTACAGG
ATCCGCCATCATCCCGAGCACTTCAGTGGGAGACCTCGAGAAGATCGGGTGCCCCACTCTGCGAATTCCA
TCACCCTCACCAACCTCACTCCAGGCACAGAGTATGTGGTCAGCATCGTTGCTCTTAATGGCAGAGAGGA
AAGTCCCTTATTGATTGGCCAACAATCAACAGTTTCTGATGTTCCGAGGGACCTGGAAGTTGTTGCTGCG
ACCCCCACCAGCCTACTGATCAGCTGGGATGCTCCTGCTGTCACAGTGAGATATTACAGGATCACTTACG
GAGAGACAGGAGGAAATAGCCCTGTCCAGGAGTTCACTGTGCCTGGGAGCAAGTCTACAGCTACCATCAG
CGGCCTTAAACCTGGAGTTGATTATACCATCACTGTGTATGCTGTCACTGGCCGTGGAGACAGCCCCGCA
AGCAGCAAGCCAATTTCCATTAATTACCGAACATGATAGGATCCGGCTGCTAACAAAGCCCGAAAGGAAG
CTGAGTTGGCTGCTGCCACCGCTGAGCAATAACTAGCATAACCCCTTGGGGCCTCTAAACGGGTCTTGAG
GGGTTTTTTGCTGAAAGGAGGAACTATATCCGGATATCCCGCAAGAGGCCCGGCAGTACCGGCATAACCA
AGCCTATGCCTACAGCATCCAGGGTGACGGTGCCGAGGATGACGATGAGCGCATTGTTAGATTTCATACA
CGGTGCCTGACTGCGTTAGCAATTTAACTGTGATAAACTACCGCATTAAAGCTTATCGATGATAAGCTGT
CAAACATGAGAATTCTTGAAGACGAAAGGGCCTCGTGATACGCCTATTTTTATAGGTTAATGTCATGATA
ATAATGGTTTCTTAGACGTCAGGTGGCACTTTTCGGGGAAATGTGCGCGGAACCCCTATTTGTTTATTTT
TCTAAATACATTCAAATATGTATCCGCTCATGAGACAATAACCCTGATAAATGCTTCAATAATATTGAAA
AAGGAAGAGTATGAGTATTCAACATTTCCGTGTCGCCCTTATTCCCTTTTTTGCGGCATTTTGCCTTCCT
GTTTTTGCTCACCCAGAAACGCTGGTGAAAGTAAAAGATGCTGAAGATCAGTTGGGTGCACGAGTGGGTT
ACATCGAACTGGATCTCAACAGCGGTAAGATCCTTGAGAGTTTTCGCCCCGAAGAACGTTTTCCAATGAT
GAGCACTTTTAAAGTTCTGCTATGTGGCGCGGTATTATCCCGTGTTGACGCCGGGCAAGAGCAACTCGGT
CGCCGCATACACTATTCTCAGAATGACTTGGTTGAGTACTCACCAGTCACAGAAAAGCATCTTACGGATG
GCATGACAGTAAGAGAATTATGCAGTGCTGCCATAACCATGAGTGATAACACTGCGGCCAACTTACTTCT
GACAACGATCGGAGGACCGAAGGAGCTAACCGCTTTTTTGCACAACATGGGGGATCATGTAACTCGCCTT
GATCGTTGGGAACCGGAGCTGAATGAAGCCATACCAAACGACGAGCGTGACACCACGATGCCTGCAGCAA
TGGCAACAACGTTGCGCAAACTATTAACTGGCGAACTACTTACTCTAGCTTCCCGGCAACAATTAATAGA
CTGGATGGAGGCGGATAAAGTTGCAGGACCACTTCTGCGCTCGGCCCTTCCGGCTGGCTGGTTTATTGCT
GATAAATCTGGAGCCGGTGAGCGTGGGTCTCGCGGTATCATTGCAGCACTGGGGCCAGATGGTAAGCCCT
CCCGTATCGTAGTTATCTACACGACGGGGAGTCAGGCAACTATGGATGAACGAAATAGACAGATCGCTGA
GATAGGTGCCTCACTGATTAAGCATTGGTAACTGTCAGACCAAGTTTACTCATATATACTTTAGATTGAT
TTAAAACTTCATTTTTAATTTAAAAGGATCTAGGTGAAGATCCTTTTTGATAATCTCATGACCAAAATCC
CTTAACGTGAGTTTTCGTTCCACTGAGCGTCAGACCCCGTAGAAAAGATCAAAGGATCTTCTTGAGATCC
TTTTTTTCTGCGCGTAATCTGCTGCTTGCAAACAAAAAAACCACCGCTACCAGCGGTGGTTTGTTTGCCG
GATCAAGAGCTACCAACTCTTTTTCCGAAGGTAACTGGCTTCAGCAGAGCGCAGATACCAAATACTGTCC
TTCTAGTGTAGCCGTAGTTAGGCCACCACTTCAAGAACTCTGTAGCACCGCCTACATACCTCGCTCTGCT
AATCCTGTTACCAGTGGCTGCTGCCAGTGGCGATAAGTCGTGTCTTACCGGGTTGGACTCAAGACGATAG
TTACCGGATAAGGCGCAGCGGTCGGGCTGAACGGGGGGTTCGTGCACACAGCCCAGCTTGGAGCGAACGA
CCTACACCGAACTGAGATACCTACAGCGTGAGCTATGAGAAAGCGCCACGCTTCCCGAAGGGAGAAAGGC
GGACAGGTATCCGGTAAGCGGCAGGGTCGGAACAGGAGAGCGCACGAGGGAGCTTCCAGGGGGAAACGCC
TGGTATCTTTATAGTCCTGTCGGGTTTCGCCACCTCTGACTTGAGCGTCGATTTTTGTGATGCTCGTCAG
GGGGGCGGAGCCTATGGAAAAACGCCAGCAACGCGGCCTTTTTACGGTTCCTGGCCTTTTGCTGGCCTTT
TGCTCACATGTTCTTTCCTGCGTTATCCCCTGATTCTGTGGATAACCGTATTACCGCCTTTGAGTGAGCT
GATACCGCTCGCCGCAGCCGAACGACCGAGCGCAGCGAGTCAGTGAGCGAGGAAGCGGAAGAGCGCCTGA
TGCGGTATTTTCTCCTTACGCATCTGTGCGGTATTTCACACCGCAATGGTGCACTCTCAGTACAATCTGC
TCTGATGCCGCATAGTTAAGCCAGTATACACTCCGCTATCGCTACGTGACTGGGTCATGGCTGCGCCCCG
ACACCCGCCAACACCCGCTGACGCGCCCTGACGGGCTTGTCTGCTCCCGGCATCCGCTTACAGACAAGCT
GTGACCGTCTCCGGGAGCTGCATGTGTCAGAGGTTTTCACCGTCATCACCGAAACGCGCGAGGCAGCTGC
GGTAAAGCTCATCAGCGTGGTCGTGAAGCGATTCACAGATGTCTGCCTGTTCATCCGCGTCCAGCTCGTT
GAGTTTCTCCAGAAGCGTTAATGTCTGGCTTCTGATAAAGCGGGCCATGTTAAGGGCGGTTTTTTCCTGT
TTGGTCACTGATGCCTCCGTGTAAGGGGGATTTCTGTTCATGGGGGTAATGATACCGATGAAACGAGAGA
GGATGCTCACGATACGGGTTACTGATGATGAACATGCCCGGTTACTGGAACGTTGTGAGGGTAAACAACT
GGCGGTATGGATGCGGCGGGACCAGAGAAAAATCACTCAGGGTCAATGCCAGCGCTTCGTTAATACAGAT
GTAGGTGTTCCACAGGGTAGCCAGCAGCATCCTGCGATGCAGATCCGGAACATAATGGTGCAGGGCGCTG
ACTTCCGCGTTTCCAGACTTTACGAAACACGGAAACCGAAGACCATTCATGTTGTTGCTCAGGTCGCAGA
CGTTTTGCAGCAGCAGTCGCTTCACGTTCGCTCGCGTATCGGTGATTCATTCTGCTAACCAGTAAGGCAA
CCCCGCCAGCCTAGCCGGGTCCTCAACGACAGGAGCACGATCATGCGCACCCGTGGCCAGGACCCAACGC
TGCCCGAGATGCGCCGCGTGCGGCTGCTGGAGATGGCGGACGCGATGGATATGTTCTGCCAAGGGTTGGT
TTGCGCATTCACAGTTCTCCGCAAGAATTGATTGGCTCCAATTCTTGGAGTGGTGAATCCGTTAGCGAGG
TGCCGCCGGCTTCCATTCAGGTCGAGGTGGCCCGGCTCCATGCACCGCGACGCAACGCGGGGAGGCAGAC
AAGGTATAGGGCGGCGCCTACAATCCATGCCAACCCGTTCCATGTGCTCGCCGAGGCGGCATAAATCGCC
GTGACGATCAGCGGTCCAATGATCGAAGTTAGGCTGGTAAGAGCCGCGAGCGATCCTTGAAGCTGTCCCT
GATGGTCGTCATCTACCTGCCTGGACAGCATGGCCTGCAACGCGGGCATCCCGATGCCGCCGGAAGCGAG
AAGAATCATAATGGGGAAGGCCATCCAGCCTCGCGTCGCGAACGCCAGCAAGACGTAGCCCAGCGCGTCG
GCCGCCATGCCGGCGATAATGGCCTGCTTCTCGCCGAAACGTTTGGTGGCGGGACCAGTGACGAAGGCTT
GAGCGAGGGCGTGCAAGATTCCGAATACCGCAAGCGACAGGCCGATCATCGTCGCGCTCCAGCGAAAGCG
GTCCTCGCCGAAAATGACCCAGAGCGCTGCCGGCACCTGTCCTACGAGTTGCATGATAAAGAAGACAGTC
ATAAGTGCGGCGACGATAGTCATGCCCCGCGCCCACCGGAAGGAGCTGACTGGGTTGAAGGCTCTCAAGG
GCATCGGTCGAGATCCCGGTGCCTAATGAGTGAGCTAACTTACATTAATTGCGTTGCGCTCACTGCCCGC
TTTCCAGTCGGGAAACCTGTCGTGCCAGCTGCATTAATGAATCGGCCAACGCGCGGGGAGAGGCGGTTTG
CGTATTGGGCGCCAGGGTG
