>Addgene plasmid #182567 | FnR9-10 | depositor partial sequence | sequence record 353486 | insert
ATGCACCACCACCACCATCATCACCATCACGAAAACTTATACTTCCAGGGTACAGGTCTTGATTCCCCAA
CTGGCATTGACTTTTCTGATATTACTGCCAACTCTTTTACTGTGCACTGGATTGCTCCTCGAGCCACCAT
CACTGGCTACAGGATCCGCCATCATCCCGAGCACTTCAGTGGGAGACCTCGAGAAGATCGGGTGCCCCAC
TCTGCGAATTCCATCACCCTCACCAACCTCACTCCAGGCACAGAGTATGTGGTCAGCATCGTTGCTCTTA
ATGGCAGAGAGGAAAGTCCCTTATTGATTGGCCAACAATCAACAGTTTCTGATGTTCCGAGGGACCTGGA
AGTTGTTGCTGCGACCCCCACCAGCCTACTGATCAGCTGGGATGCTCCTGCTGTCACAGTGAGATATTAC
AGGATCACTTACGGAGAGACAGGAGGAAATAGCCCTGTCCAGGAGTTCACTGTGCCTGGGAGCAAGTCTA
CAGCTACCATCAGCGGCCTTAAACCTGGAGTTGATTATACCATCACTGTGTATGCTGTCACTGGCCGTGG
AGACAGCCCCGCAAGCAGCAAGCCAATTTCCATTAATTACCGAACATGATAG
